>Addgene plasmid #159560 | R701-X52-566: His6-MBP-tev-Avi-Hs.KRAS4b(2-169) | addgene full sequence | sequence record 313159 | Addgene NGS Result
TTAATACGACTCACTATAGGGGAATTGTGAGCGGATAACAATTCCCCTCTAGAAATAATTTTGTTTAACT
TTAAGAAGGAGATATACATATGAGATCCCATCACCATCACCATCACGGCAAAATCGAAGAAGGTAAACTG
GTAATCTGGATTAACGGCGATAAAGGCTATAACGGTCTCGCTGAAGTCGGTAAGAAATTCGAGAAAGATA
CCGGAATTAAAGTCACCGTTGAGCATCCGGATAAACTGGAAGAGAAATTCCCACAGGTTGCGGCAACTGG
CGATGGCCCTGACATTATCTTCTGGGCACACGACCGCTTTGGTGGCTACGCTCAATCTGGCCTGTTGGCT
GAAATCACCCCGGACAAAGCGTTCCAGGACAAGCTGTATCCGTTTACCTGGGATGCCGTACGTTACAACG
GCAAGCTGATTGCTTACCCGATCGCTGTTGAAGCGTTATCGCTGATTTATAACAAAGATCTGCTGCCGAA
CCCGCCAAAAACCTGGGAAGAGATCCCGGCGCTGGATAAAGAACTGAAAGCGAAAGGTAAGAGCGCGCTG
ATGTTCAACCTGCAAGAACCGTACTTCACCTGGCCGCTGATTGCTGCTGACGGGGGTTATGCGTTCAAGT
ATGAAAACGGCAAGTACGACATTAAAGACGTGGGCGTGGATAACGCTGGCGCGAAAGCGGGTCTGACCTT
CCTGGTTGACCTGATTAAAAACAAACACATGAATGCAGACACCGATTACTCCATCGCAGAAGCTGCCTTT
AATAAAGGCGAAACAGCGATGACCATCAACGGCCCGTGGGCATGGTCCAACATCGACACCAGCAAAGTGA
ATTATGGTGTAACGGTACTGCCGACCTTCAAGGGTCAACCATCCAAACCGTTCGTTGGCGTGCTGAGCGC
AGGTATTAACGCCGCCAGTCCGAACAAAGAGCTGGCAAAAGAGTTCCTCGAAAACTATCTGCTGACTGAT
GAAGGTCTGGAAGCGGTTAATAAAGACAAACCGCTGGGTGCCGTAGCGCTGAAGTCTTACGAGGAAGAGT
TGGCGAAAGATCCACGTATTGCCGCCACCATGGAAAACGCCCAGAAAGGTGAAATCATGCCGAACATCCC
GCAGATGTCCGCTTTCTGGTATGCCGTGCGTACTGCGGTGATCAACGCCGCCAGCGGTCGTCAGACTGTC
GATGAAGCCCTGAAAGACGCGCAGACTAATTCGGGATCTGATATCACAAGTTTGTACAAAAAAGTTGGCG
AAAACCTGTACTTCCAAGGCCTGAACGACATCTTCGAGGCTCAGAAAATCGAATGGCACGAAGGCACTGA
ATATAAACTTGTGGTAGTTGGAGCTGGTGGCGTAGGCAAGAGTGCCTTGACGATACAGCTAATTCAGAAT
CATTTTGTGGACGAATATGATCCAACAATAGAGGATTCCTACAGGAAGCAAGTAGTAATTGATGGAGAAA
CCTGTCTCTTGGATATTCTCGACACAGCAGGTCAAGAGGAGTACAGTGCAATGAGGGACCAGTACATGAG
GACTGGGGAGGGCTTTCTTTGTGTATTTGCCATAAATAATACTAAATCATTTGAAGATATTCACCATTAT
AGAGAACAAATTAAAAGAGTTAAGGACTCTGAAGATGTACCTATGGTCCTAGTAGGAAATAAATGTGATT
TGCCTTCCAGAACAGTAGACACAAAACAGGCTCAGGACTTAGCAAGAAGTTATGGAATTCCTTTTATTGA
AACATCAGCAAAGACAAGACAGGGTGTTGATGATGCCTTCTATACATTAGTTCGAGAAATTCGAAAACAT
AAAGAAAAGTAATCAACTTTCTTGTACAAAGTGGTGATATCGCTAGCTAGATAGCTAGAAGCTTGCGGCC
GCACAGCTGTATACACGTGCAAGCCAGCCAGAACTCGCTCCTGAAGACCCAGAGGATCTCGAGCACCACC
ACCACCACCACTAATGTTAATTAAGTTGGGCGTTCCTAGGCTGATAAAACAGAATTTGCCTGGCGGCAGT
AGCGCGGTGGTCCCACCTGACCCCATGCCGAACTCAGAAGTGAAACGCCGTAGCGCCGATGGTAGTGTGG
GGTCTCCCCATGCGAGAGTAGGGAACTGCCAGGCATCAAATAAAACGAAAGGCTCAGTCGAAAGACTGGG
CCTTTCGTTTTATCTGTTGTTTGTCGGTGAACGCTCTCCTGAGTAGGACAAATCCGCCGGGAGCGGATTT
GAACGTTGCGAAGCAACGGCCCGGAGGGTGGCGGGCAGGACGCCCGCCATAAACTGCCAGGCATCAAATT
AAGCAGAAGGCCATCCTGACGGATGGCCTTTTTGCGTTTCTACAAACTCTTTTGTTTATTTTTCTAAATA
CATTCAAATATGTATCCGCTGAGCAATAACTAGCATAACCCCTTGGGGCCTCTAAACGGGTCTTGAGGGG
TTTTTTGCTGAAAGGAGGAACTATATCCGGATTGGCGAATGGG
[124 nt withheld, positions 2494-2617]
C
[91 nt withheld, positions 2619-2709]
A
[49 nt withheld, positions 2711-2759]
CCTTTGACGTTGGAGTCCACGTTCTTT
[37 nt withheld, positions 2787-2823]
ACCCTATCTCGGTCTATTCTTTTGATTTATAAGGGATTTTGCCGATTTCGGCCTATTGGTTAAAAAATGA
GCTGATTTAACAAAAATTTAACGCGAATTTTAACAAAATATTAACGTTTACAATTTCTGGCGGCACGATG
GCATGAGATTATCAAAAAGGATCTTCACCTAGATCCTTTTAAATTAAAAATGAAGTTTTAAATCAATCTA
AAGTATATATGAGTAAACTTGGTCTGACAGTTACCAATGCTTAATCAGTGAGGCACCTATCTCAGCGATC
TGTCTATTTCGTTCATCCATAGTTGCCTGACTCCCCGTCGTGTAGATAACTACGATACGGGAGGGCTTAC
CATCTGGCCCCAGTGCTGCAATGATACCGCGAGACCCACGCTCACCGGCTCCAGATTTATCAGCAATAAA
CCAGCCAGCCGGAAGGGCCGAGCGCAGAAGTGGTCCTGCAACTTTATCCGCCTCCATCCAGTCTATTAAT
TGTTGCCGGGAAGCTAGAGTAAGTAGTTCGCCAGTTAATAGTTTGCGCAACGTTGTTGCCATTGCTACAG
GCATCGTGGTGTCACGCTCGTCGTTTGGTATGGCTTCATTCAGCTCCGGTTCCCAACGATCAAGGCGAGT
TACATGATCCCCCATGTTGTGCAAAAAAGCGGTTAGCTCCTTCGGTCCTCCGATCGTTGTCAGAAGTAAG
TTGGCCGCAGTGTTATCACTCATGGTTATGGCAGCACTGCATAATTCTCTTACTGTCATGCCATCCGTAA
GATGCTTTTCTGTGACTGGTGAGTACTCAACCAAGTCATTCTGAGAATAGTGTATGCGGCGACCGAGTTG
CTCTTGCCCGGCGTCAATACGGGATAATACCGCGCCACATAGCAGAACTTTAAAAGTGCTCATCATTGGA
AAACGTTCTTCGGGGCGAAAACTCTCAAGGATCTTACCGCTGTTGAGATCCAGTTCGATGTAACCCACTC
GTGCACCCAACTGATCTTCAGCATCTTTTACTTTCACCAGCGTTTCTGGGTGAGCAAAAACAGGAAGGCA
AAATGCCGCAAAAAAGGGAATAAGGGCGACACGGAAATGTTGAATACTCATACTCTTCCTTTTTCAATCA
TGATTGAAGCATTTATCAGGGTTATTGTCTCATGAGCGGATACATATTTGAATGTATTTAGAAAAATAAA
CAAATAGGTCATGACCAAAATCCCTTAACGTGAGTTTTCGTTCCACTGAGCGTCAGACCCCGTAGAAAAG
ATCAAAGGATCTTCTTGAGATCCTTTTTTTCTGCGCGTAATCTGCTGCTTGCAAACAAAAAAACCACCGC
TACCAGCGGTGGTTTGTTTGCCGGATCAAGAGCTACCAACTCTTTTTCCGAAGGTAACTGGCTTCAGCAG
AGCGCAGATACCAAATACTGTCCTTCTAGTGTAGCCGTAGTTAGGCCACCACTTCAAGAACTCTGTAGCA
CCGCCTACATACCTCGCTCTGCTAATCCTGTTACCAGTGGCTGCTGCCAGTGGCGATAAGTCGTGTCTTA
CCGGGTTGGACTCAAGACGATAGTTACCGGATAAGGCGCAGCGGTCGGGCTGAACGGGGGGTTCGTGCAC
ACAGCCCAGCTTGGAGCGAACGACCTACACCGAACTGAGATACCTACAGCGTGAGCTATGAGAAAGCGCC
ACGCTTCCCGAAGGGAGAAAGGCGGACAGGTATCCGGTAAGCGGCAGGGTCGGAACAGGAGAGCGCACGA
GGGAGCTTCCAGGGGGAAACGCCTGGTATCTTTATAGTCCTGTCGGGTTTCGCCACCTCTGACTTGAGCG
TCGATTTTTGTGATGCTCGTCAGGGGGGCGGAGCCTATGGAAAAACGCCAGCAACGCGGCCTTTTTACGG
TTCCTGGCCTTTTGCTGGCCTTTTGCTCACATGTTCTTTCCTGCGTTATCCCCTGATTCTGTGGATAACC
GTATTACCGCCTTTGAGTGAGCTGATACCGCTCGCCGCAGCCGAACGACCGAGCGCAGCGAGTCAGTGAG
CGAGGAAGCGGAAGAGCGCCTGATGCGGTATTTTCTCCTTACGCATCTGTGCGGTATTTCACACCGCAAT
GGTGCACTCTCAGTACAATCTGCTCTGATGCCGCATAGTTAAGCCAGTATACACTCCGCTATCGCTACGT
GACTGGGTCATGGCTGCGCCCCGACACCCGCCAACACCCGCTGACGCGCCCTGACGGGCTTGTCTGCTCC
CGGCATCCGCTTACAGACAAGCTGTGACCGTCTCCGGGAGCTGCATGTGTCAGAGGTTTTCACCGTCATC
ACCGAAACGCGCGAGGCAGCTGCGGTAAAGCTCATCAGCGTGGTCGTGAAGCGATTCACAGATGTCTGCC
TGTTCATCCGCGTCCAGCTCGTTGAGTTTCTCCAGAAGCGTTAATGTCTGGCTTCTGATAAAGCGGGCCA
TGTTAAGGGCGGTTTTTTCCTGTTTGGTCACTGATGCCTCCGTGTAAGGGGGATTTCTGTTCATGGGGGT
AATGATACCGATGAAACGAGAGAGGATGCTCACGATACGGGTTACTGATGATGAACATGCCCGGTTACTG
GAACGTTGTGAGGGTAAACAACTGGCGGTATGGATGCGGCGGGACCAGAGAAAAATCACTCAGGGTCAAT
GCCAGCGCTTCGTTAATACAGATGTAGGTGTTCCACAGGGTAGCCAGCAGCATCCTGCGATGCAGATCCG
GAACATAATGGTGCAGGGCGCTGACTTCCGCGTTTCCAGACTTTACGAAACACGGAAACCGAAGACCATT
CATGTTGTTGCTCAGGTCGCAGACGTTTTGCAGCAGCAGTCGCTTCACGTTCGCTCGCGTATCGGTGATT
CATTCTGCTAACCAGTAAGGCAACCCCGCCAGCCTAGCCGGGTCCTCAACGACAGGAGCACGATCATGCT
AGTCATGCCCCGCGCCCACCGGAAGGAGCTGACTGGGTTGAAGGCTCTCAAGGGCATCGGTCGAGATCCC
GGTGCCTAATGAGTGAGCTAACTTACATTAATTGCGTTGCGCTCACTGCCCGCTTTCCAGTCGGGAAACC
TGTCGTGCCAGCTGCATTAATGAATCGGCCAACGCGCGGGGAGAGGCGGTTTGCGTATTGGGCGCCAGGG
TGGTTTTTCTTTTCACCAGTGAGACGGGCAACAGCTGATTGCCCTTCACCGCCTGGCCCTGAGAGAGTTG
CAGCAAGCGGTCCACGCTGGTTTGCCCCAGCAGGCGAAAATCCTGTTTGATGGTGGTTAACGGCGGGATA
TAACATGAGCTGTCTTCGGTATCGTCGTATCCCACTACCGAGATGTCCGCACCAACGCGCAGCCCGGACT
CGGTAATGGCGCGCATTGCGCCCAGCGCCATCTGATCGTTGGCAACCAGCATCGCAGTGGGAACGATGCC
CTCATTCAGCATTTGCATGGTTTGTTGAAAACCGGACATGGCACTCCAGTCGCCTTCCCGTTCCGCTATC
GGCTGAATTTGATTGCGAGTGAGATATTTATGCCAGCCAGCCAGACGCAGACGCGCCGAGACAGAACTTA
ATGGGCCCGCTAACAGCGCGATTTGCTGGTGACCCAATGCGACCAGATGCTCCACGCCCAGTCGCGTACC
GTCTTCATGGGAGAAAATAATACTGTTGATGGGTGTCTGGTCAGAGACATCAAGAAATAACGCCGGAACA
TTAGTGCAGGCAGCTTCCACAGCAATGGCATCCTGGTCATCCAGCGGATAGTTAATGATCAGCCCACTGA
CGCGTTGCGCGAGAAGATTGTGCACCGCCGCTTTACAGGCTTCGACGCCGCTTCGTTCTACCATCGACAC
CACCACGCTGGCACCCAGTTGATCGGCGCGAGATTTAATCGCCGCGACAATTTGCGACGGCGCGTGCAGG
GCCAGACTGGAGGTGGCAACGCCAATCAGCAACGACTGTTTGCCCGCCAGTTGTTGTGCCACGCGGTTGG
GAATGTAATTCAGCTCCGCCATCGCCGCTTCCACTTTTTCCCGCGTTTTCGCAGAAACGTGGCTGGCCTG
GTTCACCACGCGGGAAACGGTCTGATAAGAGACACCGGCATACTCTGCGACATCGTATAACGTTACTGGT
TTCACATTCACCACCCTGAATTGACTCTCTTCCGGGCGCTATCATGCCATACCGCGAAAGGTTTTGCGCC
ATTCGATGGTGTCCGGGATCTCGACGCTCTCCCTTATGCGACTCCTGCATTAGGAAGCAGCCCAGTAGTA
GGTTGAGGCCGTTGAGCACCGCCGCCGCAAGGAATGGTGCATGCAAGGAGATGGCGCCCAACAGTCCCCC
GGCCACGGGGCCTGCCACCATACCCACGCCGAAACAAGCGCTCATGAGCCCGAAGTGGCGAGCCCGATCT
TCCCCATCGGTGATGTCGGCGATATAGGCGCCAGCAACCGCACCTGTGGCGCCGGTGATGCCGGCCACGA
TGCGTCCGGCGTAGAGGATCGAGATCGATCTCGATCCCGCGAAA
Features (pLannotate 1.2.2; 28 found; start..end, strand, type, name):
      2..20      +  promoter       T7 promoter: promoter for bacteriophage T7 RNA polymerase
     21..45      +  protein_bind   lac operator: The lac repressor binds to the lac operator to inhibit transcription in E. coli. This inhibition can be relieved by adding lactose or isopropyl-β-D-thiogalactopyranoside (IPTG). lac repressor encoded by lacI
     60..82      +  RBS            RBS: efficient ribosome binding site from bacteriophage T7 gene 10 (Olins and Rangwala, 1989)
     99..116     +  CDS            7xHis (fragment): 6xHis affinity tag
    120..1217    +  CDS            MBP: maltose binding protein from E. coli; malE (mutated); This version of the gene does not encode a signal sequence, so MBP will remain in the cytosol.
   1237..1254    +  protein_bind   attB1 (fragment): mutant version of attB; core recombination site for the Gateway® BP reaction BP Clonase™
   1260..1276    +  CDS            TEV site (fragment): tobacco etch virus (TEV) protease recognition and cleavage site
   1278..1322    +  CDS            AviTag™: peptide tag that allows for enzymatic biotinylation
   1326..1829    +  CDS            K-Ras (fragment): human small GTPase proto-oncoprotein
   1837..1854    -  protein_bind   attB2 (fragment): mutant version of attB; core recombination site for the Gateway® BP reaction BP Clonase™
   1954..1971    +  CDS            9xHis (fragment): 9xHis affinity tag
   2018..2133    +  ncRNA          5S rRNA: Accession: RF00001 - 5S ribosomal RNA
   2137..2223    +  terminator     rrnB T1 terminator: Escherichia coli rrnB; transcription terminator T1 from the E. coli rrnB gene
   2315..2342    +  terminator     rrnB T2 terminator: transcription terminator T2 from the E. coli rrnB gene
   2361..2400    +  promoter       AmpR promoter (fragment): bla
   2410..2457    +  terminator     T7 terminator: transcription terminator for bacteriophage T7 RNA polymerase
   2494..2949    +  rep_origin     f1 ori (sequence partly withheld): f1 bacteriophage origin of replication; arrow indicates direction of (+) strand synthesis
   3064..3924    -  CDS            AmpR: β-lactamase; bla; confers resistance to ampicillin, carbenicillin, and related antibiotics
   3925..4017    -  promoter       AmpR promoter: bla
   4098..4686    +  rep_origin     ori: high-copy-number ColE1/pMB1/pBR322/pUC origin of replication
   4872..5011    -  misc_feature   bom: basis of mobility region from pBR322
   5113..5304    -  CDS            rop: Rop protein, which maintains plasmids at low copy number; rop
   5321..5701    +  CDS            YPB1_ECOLX: Protein predicted: Swiss-Prot protein existence level 4. From Escherichia coli.
   5763..5827    -  CDS            TcR (fragment): tetracycline efflux protein; tet; confers resistance to tetracycline
   5842..5863    -  protein_bind   CAP binding site: CAP binding activates transcription in the presence of cAMP. E. coli catabolite activator protein
   5876..6958    -  CDS            lacI: lac repressor; lacI; The lac repressor binds to the lac operator to inhibit transcription in E. coli. This inhibition can be relieved by adding lactose or isopropyl-β-D-thiogalactopyranoside (IPTG).
   6959..7036    -  promoter       lacI promoter: lacI
   7044..7323    -  CDS            TcR (fragment): tetracycline efflux protein; tet; confers resistance to tetracycline
