[The description below was written by a language model from this plasmid's Addgene catalogue record and pLannotate feature annotations shown in this document.]
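Description:
R701-X52-566 is a 7,347-nt bacterial expression plasmid built by Gateway cloning in the pDest-566 destination backbone, designed for producing a tagged fragment of human KRAS4b in E. coli. It is selected with ampicillin through the β-lactamase gene and replicates from a ColE1/pMB1-type origin. The pBR322-derived bom region and the rop gene are also present, consistent with the low copy number given in the catalogue entry. An f1 origin is present as well, and short tetracycline-resistance fragments appear to be non-functional backbone remnants.

Expression is driven by a T7 promoter followed by a lac operator and the phage T7 gene 10 ribosome binding site. The plasmid carries its own lacI gene, so transcription stays repressed until induction with IPTG in a host that supplies T7 RNA polymerase. The open reading frame encodes an N-terminal His6 tag and a cytosolic maltose binding protein lacking its signal sequence. These are followed by the translated attB1 site, a TEV protease cleavage site, an AviTag and KRAS4b residues 2–169. This span corresponds to the GTPase domain without the C-terminal hypervariable region. attB2 lies after the insert, followed by rrnB T1/T2 and T7 terminators. A further His-tag sequence is annotated downstream of attB2, but whether it is translated cannot be judged from the table.

The His6 tag allows metal-affinity purification, and MBP generally improves solubility. TEV cleavage removes both, leaving Avi-tagged KRAS. The AviTag permits site-specific enzymatic biotinylation, which is useful for immobilising or detecting the protein in binding and biophysical assays. The record itself states only E. coli protein expression as the purpose.
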