Addgene plasmid #159560: R701-X52-566: His6-MBP-tev-Avi-Hs.KRAS4b(2-169)
Purpose: E. coli protein expression of His6-MBP-tev-Avi-Hs.KRAS4b(2-169)
Depositing lab: Dominic Esposito. Depositing organization: National Cancer Institute (NCI). Publication: Farnesylated and methylated KRAS4b: high yield production of protein suitable for biophysical studies of prenylated protein-lipid interactions. Gillette WK, Esposito D, Abreu Blanco M, Alexander P, Bindu L, Bittner C, Chertov O, Frank PH, Grose C, Jones JE, Meng Z, Perkins S, Van Q, Ghirlando R, Fivash M, Nissley DV, McCormick F, Holderfield M, Stephen AG. Sci Rep. 2015 Nov 2;5:15916. doi: 10.1038/srep15916. PubMed 26522388.
Backbone
  Vector backbone: pDest-566
  Vector type: Bacterial Expression
Growth in bacteria
  Bacterial resistance: Ampicillin, 100 μg/mL
  Growth temperature: 37°C
  Growth strain: DH5alpha
  Copy number: Low Copy
Gene/Insert
  Gene/Insert name: His6-MBP-tev-Avi-Hs.KRAS4b(2-169)
  Species: H. sapiens (human)
  Entrez Gene: KRAS (a.k.a. 'C-K-RAS, C-K-RAS, CFC2, K-RAS2A, K-RAS2B, K-RAS4A, K-RAS4B, K-Ras, K-Ras 2, KI-RAS, KRAS1, KRAS2, NS, NS3, OES, RALD, RASK2, c-Ki-ras, c-Ki-ras2)
  Tag / fusion protein: His6-MBP-tev-Avi (N terminal on insert)
  Cloning method: Gateway Cloning
Terms and licenses: Academic/Nonprofit Terms; Industry Terms: Not Available to Industry
How to cite: R701-X52-566: His6-MBP-tev-Avi-Hs.KRAS4b(2-169) was a gift from Dominic Esposito (Addgene plasmid # 159560 ; http://n2t.net/addgene:159560 ; RRID:Addgene_159560)
